>Addgene plasmid #66034 | eBFP2 (eBFP2)_CD | depositor full sequence | sequence record 114213 | eBFP2 (eBFP2)_CD sequence 2828 bps
AATGATGGTGAGCAAGGGCGAGGAGCTGTTCACCGGGGTGGTGCCCATCCTGGTCGAGCTGGACGGCGAC
GTAAACGGCCACAAGTTCAGCGTGAGGGGCGAGGGCGAGGGCGATGCCACCAACGGCAAGCTGACCCTGA
AGTTCATCTGCACCACCGGCAAGCTGCCCGTGCCCTGGCCCACCCTCGTGACCACCCTGAGCCACGGCGT
GCAGTGCTTCGCCCGCTACCCCGACCACATGAAGCAGCACGACTTCTTCAAGTCCGCCATGCCCGAAGGC
TACGTCCAGGAGCGCACCATCTTCTTCAAGGACGACGGCACCTACAAGACCCGCGCCGAGGTGAAGTTCG
AGGGCGACACCCTGGTGAACCGCATCGAGCTGAAGGGCGTCGACTTCAAGGAGGACGGCAACATCCTGGG
GCACAAGCTGGAGTACAACTTCAACAGCCACAACATCTATATCATGGCCGTCAAGCAGAAGAACGGCATC
AAGGTGAACTTCAAGATCCGCCACAACGTGGAGGACGGCAGCGTGCAGCTCGCCGACCACTACCAGCAGA
ACACCCCCATCGGCGACGGCCCCGTGCTGCTGCCCGACAGCCACTACCTGAGCACCCAGTCCGTGCTGAG
CAAAGACCCCAACGAGAAGCGCGATCACATGGTCCTGCTGGAGTTCCGCACCGCCGCCGGGATCACTCTC
GGCATGGACGAGCTGTACAAGTAAAGGTAGAGACCTACTAGTAGCGGCCGCTGCAGGCTTCCTCGCTCAC
TGACTCGCTGCGCTCGGTCGTTCGGCTGCGGCGAGCGGTATCAGCTCACTCAAAGGCGGTAATACGGTTA
TCCACAGAATCAGGGGATAACGCAGGAAAGAACATGTGAGCAAAAGGCCAGCAAAAGGCCAGGAACCGTA
AAAAGGCCGCGTTGCTGGCGTTTTTCCACAGGCTCCGCCCCCCTGACGAGCATCACAAAAATCGACGCTC
AAGTCAGAGGTGGCGAAACCCGACAGGACTATAAAGATACCAGGCGTTTCCCCCTGGAAGCTCCCTCGTG
CGCTCTCCTGTTCCGACCCTGCCGCTTACCGGATACCTGTCCGCCTTTCTCCCTTCGGGAAGCGTGGCGC
TTTCTCATAGCTCACGCTGTAGGTATCTCAGTTCGGTGTAGGTCGTTCGCTCCAAGCTGGGCTGTGTGCA
CGAACCCCCCGTTCAGCCCGACCGCTGCGCCTTATCCGGTAACTATCGTCTTGAGTCCAACCCGGTAAGA
CACGACTTATCGCCACTGGCAGCAGCCACTGGTAACAGGATTAGCAGAGCGAGGTATGTAGGCGGTGCTA
CAGAGTTCTTGAAGTGGTGGCCTAACTACGGCTACACTAGAAGAACAGTATTTGGTATCTGCGCTCTGCT
GAAGCCAGTTACCTTCGGAAAAAGAGTTGGTAGCTCTTGATCCGGCAAACAAACCACCGCTGGTAGCGGT
GGTTTTTTTGTTTGCAAGCAGCAGATTACGCGCAGAAAAAAAGGATCTCAAGAAGATCCTTTGATCTTTT
CTACGGGGTCTGACGCTCAGTGGAACGAAAACTCACGTTAAGGGATTTTGGTCATGAGATTATCAAAAAG
GATCTTCACCTAGATCCTTTTAAATTAAAAATGAAGTTTTAAATCAATCTAAAGTATATATGAGTAAACT
TGGTCTGACAGTTACCAATGCTTAATCAGTGAGGCACCTATCTCAGCGATCTGTCTATTTCGTTCATCCA
TAGTTGCCTGACTCCCCGTCGTGTAGATAACTACGATACGGGAGGGCTTACCATCTGGCCCCAGTGCTGC
AATGATACCGCGCGACCCACGCTCACCGGCTCCAGATTTATCAGCAATAAACCAGCCAGCCGGAAGGGCC
GAGCGCAGAAGTGGTCCTGCAACTTTATCCGCCTCCATCCAGTCTATTAATTGTTGCCGGGAAGCTAGAG
TAAGTAGTTCGCCAGTTAATAGTTTGCGCAACGTTGTTGCCATTGCTACAGGCATCGTGGTGTCACGCTC
GTCGTTTGGTATGGCTTCATTCAGCTCCGGTTCCCAACGATCAAGGCGAGTTACATGATCCCCCATGTTG
TGCAAAAAAGCGGTTAGCTCCTTCGGTCCTCCGATCGTTGTCAGAAGTAAGTTGGCCGCAGTGTTATCAC
TCATGGTTATGGCAGCACTGCATAATTCTCTTACTGTCATGCCATCCGTAAGATGCTTTTCTGTGACTGG
TGAGTACTCAACCAAGTCATTCTGAGAATAGTGTATGCGGCGACCGAGTTGCTCTTGCCCGGCGTCAATA
CGGGATAATACCGCGCCACATAGCAGAACTTTAAAAGTGCTCATCATTGGAAAACGTTCTTCGGGGCGAA
AACTCTCAAGGATCTTACCGCTGTTGAGATCCAGTTCGATGTAACCCACTCGTGCACCCAACTGATCTTC
AGCATCTTTTACTTTCACCAGCGTTTCTGGGTGAGCAAAAACAGGAAGGCAAAATGCCGCAAAAAAGGGA
ATAAGGGCGACACGGAAATGTTGAATACTCATACTCTTCCTTTTTCAATATTATTGAAGCATTTATCAGG
GTTATTGTCTCATGAGCGGATACATATTTGAATGTATTTAGAAAAATAAACAAATAGGGGTTCCGCGCAC
ATTTCCCCGAAAAGTGCCACCTGACGTCTAAGAAACCATTATTATCATGACATTAACCTATAAAAATAGG
CGTATCACGAGGCAGAATTTCAGATAAAAAAAATCCTTAGCTTTCGCTAAGGATGATTTCTGGAATTCGC
GGCCGCTTCTAGAGACTAGTGGGTCTCA
Features (pLannotate 1.2.2; 7 found; start..end, strand, type, name):
      5..724     +  CDS            EBFP2: enhanced blue variant of GFP (Ai et al., 2007) mammalian codon-optimized
    736..756     +  misc_feature   BioBrick suffix: universal suffix for all parts
    933..1521    -  rep_origin     ori: high-copy-number ColE1/pMB1/pBR322/pUC origin of replication
   1692..2552    -  CDS            AmpR: β-lactamase; bla; confers resistance to ampicillin, carbenicillin, and related antibiotics
   2553..2657    -  promoter       AmpR promoter: bla
   2747..2790    -  terminator     bacterial terminator: putative bacterial transcription terminator
   2793..2814    +  misc_feature   BioBrick prefix: BioBrick prefix for parts that do not start with "ATG"
