[The description below was written by a language model from this plasmid's Addgene catalogue record and pLannotate feature annotations shown in this document.]
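Description:
eBFP2 (eBFP2)_CD is a Level 0 "basic part" plasmid from the CIDAR MoClo library, a Golden Gate-style modular cloning toolkit for combinatorial assembly of genetic circuits in E. coli. It is built on the DVA destination vector backbone, is classed as a synthetic biology vector, and totals 2,828 bp. The backbone carries a high-copy ColE1/pMB1/pUC-type origin of replication and a β-lactamase gene under its native bla promoter, so the plasmid is maintained in E. coli under ampicillin selection. The catalogue entry itself lists the copy number as unknown. The annotation also picks up BioBrick prefix and suffix sequences flanking the part position and a putative bacterial transcription terminator just upstream of the prefix, which presumably helps insulate the insert from backbone read-through.

The payload is a single coding sequence for EBFP2, an enhanced blue-emitting variant of GFP. It is annotated as mammalian codon-optimized and recorded as derived from an earlier deposited plasmid. No promoter, ribosome binding site or dedicated terminator for the insert is annotated, which fits its role as a CDS-only part that is not expected to express on its own. The "C:eBFP2:D" notation indicates that the coding sequence is flanked by the C and D fusion sites of the MoClo standard. These define the overhangs that place the CDS between an upstream RBS part and a downstream terminator part when a transcriptional unit is assembled. The Type IIS restriction sites themselves are not annotated in the feature table. The part is typically used as a blue fluorescent reporter module for building and characterising multi-part devices.
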