Addgene plasmid #66034: eBFP2 (eBFP2)_CD
Purpose: MoClo Basic Part: CDS - Fluorescent protein. Blue. Derived from Addgene#14891. [C:eBFP2:D]
Depositing lab: Douglas Densmore. Depositing organization: Boston University Main Campus. Publication: CIDAR MoClo: Improved MoClo Assembly Standard and New E. coli Part Library Enable Rapid Combinatorial Design for Synthetic and Traditional Biology. Iverson SV, Haddock TL, Beal J, Densmore DM. ACS Synth Biol. 2016 Jan 15;5(1):99-103. doi: 10.1021/acssynbio.5b00124. Epub 2015 Nov 4. PubMed 26479688.
Backbone
  Vector backbone: DVA
  Vector type: Synthetic Biology
Growth in bacteria
  Bacterial resistance: Ampicillin, 100 μg/mL
  Growth temperature: 37°C
  Growth strain: DH5alpha
  Copy number: Unknown
Gene/Insert
  Gene/Insert name: Fluorescent reporter - BFP (alt name: Basic Part - CDS)
  Species: Synthetic
  Cloning method: Unknown
Terms and licenses: Academic/Nonprofit Terms; Industry Terms: Not Available to Industry
Depositor comments: Addgene - #14891
How to cite: eBFP2 (eBFP2)_CD was a gift from Douglas Densmore (Addgene plasmid # 66034 ; http://n2t.net/addgene:66034 ; RRID:Addgene_66034)
