>Addgene plasmid #66034 | eBFP2 (eBFP2)_CD | addgene partial sequence | sequence record 114212 | MoCloR 5'-gccacctgacgtctaagaaacc-3'
ATAGGCGTATCACGAGGCAGAATTTCAGATAAAAAAAATCCTTAGCTTTCGCTAAGGATGATTTCTGGAA
TTCGCGGCCGCTTCTAGAGACTAGTGGGTCTCAAATGATGGTGAGCAAGGGCGAGGAGCTGTTCACCGGG
GTGGTGCCCATCCTGGTCGAGCTGGACGGCGACGTAAACGGCCACAAGTTCAGCGTGAGGGGCGAGGGCG
AGGGCGATGCCACCAACGGCAAGCTGACCCTGAAGTTCATCTGCACCACCGGCAAGCTGCCCGTGCCCTG
GCCCACCCTCGTGACCACCCTGAGCCACGGCGTGCAGTGCTTCGCCCGCTACCCCGACCACATGAAGCAG
CACGACTTCTTCAAGTCCGCCATGCCCGAAGGCTACGTCCAGGAGCGCACCATCTTCTTCAAGGACGACG
GCACCTACAAGACCCGCGCCGAGGTGAAGTTCGAGGGCGACACCCTGGTGAACCGCATCGAGCTGAAGGG
CGTCGACTTCAAGGAGGACGGCAACATCCTGGGGCACAAGCTGGAGTACAACTTCAACAGCCACAACATC
TATATCATGGCCGTCAAGCAGAAGAACGGCATCAAGGTGAACTTCAAGATCCGCCACAACGTGGAGGACG
GCAGCGTGCAGCTCGCCGACCACTACCAGCAGAACACCCCCATCGGCGACGGCCCCGTGCTGCTGCCCGA
CAGCCACTACCTGAGCACCCAGTCCGTGCTGAGCAAAGACCCCAACGAGAAGCGCGATCACATGGTCCTG
CTGGAGTTCCGCACCGCCGCCGGGATCACTCTCGGCATGGACGAGCTGTACAAGTAAAGGTAGAGACCTA
CTAGTAGCGGCCGCTGCAGGCTTCCTCGCTCACTGACTCGCTGCGCTCGGTCGTTCGGCTGCGGCGAGCG
GTATCAGCTCACTCAA
